>Addgene plasmid #210017 | pCXLE-Sox2AV-T2A-Klf4-E2A-Myc | addgene full sequence | sequence record 418276 | Addgene NGS Result
AAGCTTCGGGGACTAGTCATATGATAATCAACCTCTGGATTACAAAATTTGTGAAAGATTGACTGGTATT
CTTAACTATGTTGCTCCTTTTACGCTATGTGGATACGCTGCTTTAATGCCTTTGTATCATGCTATTGCTT
CCCGTATGGCTTTCATTTTCTCCTCCTTGTATAAATCCTGGTTGCTGTCTCTTTATGAGGAGTTGTGGCC
CGTTGTCAGGCAACGTGGCGTGGTGTGCACTGTGTTTGCTGACGCAACCCCCACTGGTTGGGGCATTGCC
ACCACCTGTCAGCTCCTTTCCGGGACTTTCGCTTTCCCCCTCCCTATTGCCACGGCGGAACTCATCGCCG
CCTGCCTTGCCCGCTGCTGGACAGGGGCTCGGCTGTTGGGCACTGACAATTCCGTGGTGTTGTCGGGGAA
GCTGACGTCCTTTCCATGGCTGCTCGCCTGTGTTGCCACCTGGATTCTGCGCGGGACGTCCTTCTGCTAC
GTCCCTTCGGCCCTCAATCCAGCGGACCTTCCTTCCCGCGGCCTGCTGCCGGCTCTGCGGCCTCTTCCGC
GTCTTCGCCTTCGCCCTCAGACGAGTCGGATCTCCCTTTGGGCCGCCTCCCCGCATCGGTACAATTCACT
CCTCAGGTGCAGGCTGCCTATCAGAAGGTGGTGGCTGGTGTGGCCAATGCCCTGGCTCACAAATACCACT
GAGATCTTTTTCCCTCTGCCAAAAATTATGGGGACATCATGAAGCCCCTTGAGCATCTGACTTCTGGCTA
ATAAAGGAAATTTATTTTCATTGCAATAGTGTGTTGGAATTTTTTGTGTCTCTCACTCGGAAGGACATAT
GGGAGGGCAAATCATTTAAAACATCAGAATGAGTATTTGGTTTAGAGTTTGGCAACATATGCCCATATGC
TGGCTGCCATGAACAAAGGTTGGCTATAAAGAGGTCATCAGTATATGAAACAGCCCCCTGCTGTCCATTC
CTTATTCCATAGAAAAGCCTTGACTTGAGGTTAGATTTTTTTTATATTTTGTTTTGTGTTATTTTTTTCT
TTAACATCCCTAAAATTTTCCTTACATGTTTTACTAGCCAGATTTTTCCTCCTCTCCTGACTACTCCCAG
TCATAGCTGTCCCTCTTCTCTTATGGAGATCCCTCGACCTGCAGCCCAAGCTTGGCGTAATCATGGTCAT
AGCTGTTTCCTGTGTGAAATTGTTATCCGCTCACAATTCCACACAACATACGAGCCGGAAGCATAAAGTG
TAAAGCCTGGGGTGCCTAATGAGTGAGCTAACTCACATTAATTGCGTTGCGCTCACTGCCCGCTTTCCAG
TCGGGAAACCTGTCGTGCCAGCGGATCTCAATTCCGATCATATTCAATAACCCTTAATATAACTTCGTAT
AATGTATGCTATACGAAGTTATTAGGTCTGAAGAGGAGTTTACGTCCAGCCAAGCTTAGGATCAATTCTC
ATGTTTGACAGCTTATCATCGATAAGCTGATCCTCACAGGCCGCACCCAGCTTTTCTTCCGTTGCCCCAG
TAGCATCTCTGTCTGGTGACCTTGAAGAGGAAGAGGAGGGGTCCCGAGAATCCCCATCCCTACCGTCCAG
CAAAAAGGGGGACGAGGAATTTGAGGCCTGGCTTGAGGCTCAGGACGCAAATCTTGAGGATGTTCAGCGG
GAGTTTTCCGGGCTGCGAGTAATTGGTGATGAGGACGAGGATGGTTCGGAGGATGGGGAATTTTCAGACC
TGGATCTGTCTGACAGCGACCATGAAGGGGATGAGGGTGGGGGGGCTGTTGGAGGGGGCAGGAGTCTGCA
CTCCCTGTATTCACTGAGCGTCGTCTAATAAAGATGTCTATTGATCTCTTTTAGTGTGAATCATGTCTGA
CGAGGGGCCAGGTACAGGACCTGGAAATGGCCTAGGAGAGAAGGGAGACACATCTGGACCAGAAGGCTCC
GGCGGCAGTGGACCTCAAAGAAGAGGGGGTGATAACCATGGACGAGGACGGGGAAGAGGACGAGGACGAG
GAGGCGGAAGACCAGGAGCCCCGGGCGGCTCAGGATCAGGGCCAAGACATAGAGATGGTGTCCGGAGACC
CCAAAAACGTCCAAGTTGCATTGGCTGCAAAGGGACCCACGGTGGAACAGGAGCAGGAGCAGGAGCGGGA
GGGGCAGGAGCAGGAGGGGCAGGAGCAGGAGGAGGGGCAGGAGCAGGAGGAGGGGCAGGAGGGGCAGGAG
GGGCAGGAGGGGCAGGAGCAGGAGGAGGGGCAGGAGCAGGAGGAGGGGCAGGAGGGGCAGGAGGGGCAGG
AGCAGGAGGAGGGGCAGGAGCAGGAGGAGGGGCAGGAGGGGCAGGAGCAGGAGGAGGGGCAGGAGGGGCA
GGAGGGGCAGGAGCAGGAGGAGGGGCAGGAGCAGGAGGAGGGGCAGGAGGGGCAGGAGCAGGAGGAGGGG
CAGGAGGGGCAGGAGGGGCAGGAGCAGGAGGAGGGGCAGGAGCAGGAGGGGCAGGAGGGGCAGGAGGGGC
AGGAGCAGGAGGGGCAGGAGCAGGAGGAGGGGCAGGAGGGGCAGGAGGGGCAGGAGCAGGAGGGGCAGGA
GCAGGAGGGGCAGGAGCAGGAGGGGCAGGAGCAGGAGGGGCAGGAGGGGCAGGAGCAGGAGGGGCAGGAG
GGGCAGGAGCAGGAGGGGCAGGAGGGGCAGGAGCAGGAGGAGGGGCAGGAGGGGCAGGAGCAGGAGGAGG
GGCAGGAGGGGCAGGAGCAGGAGGGGCAGGAGGGGCAGGAGCAGGAGGGGCAGGAGGGGCAGGAGCAGGA
GGGGCAGGAGGGGCAGGAGCAGGAGGAGGGGCAGGAGCAGGAGGGGCAGGAGCAGGAGGTGGAGGCCGGG
GTCGAGGAGGCAGTGGAGGCCGGGGTCGAGGAGGTAGTGGAGGCCGGGGTCGAGGAGGTAGTGGAGGCCG
CCGGGGTAGAGGACGTGAAAGAGCCAGGGGGGGAAGTCGTGAAAGAGCCAGGGGGAGAGGTCGTGGACGT
GGAGAAAAGAGGCCCAGGAGTCCCAGTAGTCAGTCATCATCATCCGGGTCTCCACCGCGCAGGCCCCCTC
CAGGTAGAAGGCCATTTTTCCACCCTGTAGGGGAAGCCGATTATTTTGAATACCACCAAGAAGGTGGCCC
AGATGGTGAGCCTGACGTGCCCCCGGGAGCGATAGAGCAGGGCCCCGCAGATGACCCAGGAGAAGGCCCA
AGCACTGGACCCCGGGGTCAGGGTGATGGAGGCAGGCGCAAAAAAGGAGGGTGGTTTGGAAAGCATCGTG
GTCAAGGAGGTTCCAACCCGAAATTTGAGAACATTGCAGAAGGTTTAAGAGCTCTCCTGGCTAGGAGTCA
CGTAGAAAGGACTACCGACGAAGGAACTTGGGTCGCCGGTGTGTTCGTATATGGAGGTAGTAAGACCTCC
CTTTACAACCTAAGGCGAGGAACTGCCCTTGCTATTCCACAATGTCGTCTTACACCATTGAGTCGTCTCC
CCTTTGGAATGGCCCCTGGACCCGGCCCACAACCTGGCCCGCTAAGGGAGTCCATTGTCTGTTATTTCAT
GGTCTTTTTACAAACTCATATATTTGCTGAGGTTTTGAAGGATGCGATTAAGGACCTTGTTATGACAAAG
CCCGCTCCTACCTGCAATATCAGGGTGACTGTGTGCAGCTTTGACGATGGAGTAGATTTGCCTCCCTGGT
TTCCACCTATGGTGGAAGGGGCTGCCGCGGAGGGTGATGACGGAGATGACGGAGATGAAGGAGGTGATGG
AGATGAGGGTGAGGAAGGGCAGGAGTGATGTAACTTGTTAGGAGACGCCCTCAATCGTATTAAAAGCCGT
GTATTCCCCCGCACTAAAGAATAAATCCCCAGTAGACATCATGCGTGCTGTTGGTGTATTTCTGGCCATC
TGTCTTGTCACCATTTTCGTCCTCCCAACATGGGGCAATTGCCGGAACCCTTAATATAACTTCGTATAAT
GTATGCTATACGAAGTTATTAGGTCCCTCGAAGAGGTTCACTAGCGGATCTCAATTGGGCATACCCATGT
TGTCACGTCACTCAGCTCCGCGCTCAACACCTTCTCGCGTTGGAAAACATTAGCGACATTTACCTGGTGA
GCAATCAGACATGCGACGGCTTTAGCCTGGCCTCCTTAAATTCACCTAAGAATGGGAGCAACCAGCAGGA
AAAGGACAAGCAGCGAAAATTCACGCCCCCTTGGGAGGTGGCGGCATATGCAAAGGATAGCACTCCCACT
CTACTACTGGGTATCATATGCTGACTGTATATGCATGAGGATAGCATATGCTACCCGGATACAGATTAGG
ATAGCATATACTACCCAGATATAGATTAGGATAGCATATGCTACCCAGATATAGATTAGGATAGCCTATG
CTACCCAGATATAAATTAGGATAGCATATACTACCCAGATATAGATTAGGATAGCATATGCTACCCAGAT
ATAGATTAGGATAGCCTATGCTACCCAGATATAGATTAGGATAGCATATGCTACCCAGATATAGATTAGG
ATAGCATATGCTATCCAGATATTTGGGTAGTATATGCTACCCAGATATAAATTAGGATAGCATATACTAC
CCTAATCTCTATTAGGATAGCATATGCTACCCGGATACAGATTAGGATAGCATATACTACCCAGATATAG
ATTAGGATAGCATATGCTACCCAGATATAGATTAGGATAGCCTATGCTACCCAGATATAAATTAGGATAG
CATATACTACCCAGATATAGATTAGGATAGCATATGCTACCCAGATATAGATTAGGATAGCCTATGCTAC
CCAGATATAGATTAGGATAGCATATGCTATCCAGATATTTGGGTAGTATATGCTACCCATGGCAACATTA
GCCCACCGTGCTCTCAGCGACCTCGTGAATATGAGGACCAACAACCCTGTGCTTGGCGCTCAGGCGCAAG
TGTGTGTAATTTGTCCTCCAGATCGCAGCAATCGCGCCCCTATCTTGGCCCGCCCACCTACTTATGCAGG
TATTCCCCGGGGTGCCATTAGTGGTTTTGTGGGCAAGTGGTTTGACCGCAGTGGTTAGCGGGGTTACAAT
CAGCCAAGTTATTACACCCTTATTTTACAGTCCAAAACCGCAGGGCGGCGTGTGGGGGCTGACGCGTGCC
CCCACTCCACAATTTCAAAAAAAAGAGTGGCCACTTGTCTTTGTTTATGGGCCCCATTGGCGTGGAGCCC
CGTTTAATTTTCGGGGGTGTTAGAGACAACCAGTGGAGTCCGCTGCTGTCGGCGTCCACTCTCTTTCCCC
TTGTTACAAATAGAGTGTAACAACATGGTTCACCTGTCTTGGTCCCTGCCTGGGACACATCTTAATAACC
CCAGTATCATATTGCACTAGGATTATGTGTTGCCCATAGCCATAAATTCGTGTGAGATGGACATCCAGTC
TTTACGGCTTGTCCCCACCCCATGGATTTCTATTGTTAAAGATATTCAGAATGTTTCATTCCTACACTAG
TATTTATTGCCCAAGGGGTTTGTGAGGGTTATATTGGTGTCATAGCACAATGCCACCACTGAACCCCCCG
TCCAAATTTTATTCTGGGGGCGTCACCTGAAACCTTGTTTTCGAGCACCTCACATACACCTTACTGTTCA
CAACTCAGCAGTTATTCTATTAGCTAAACGAAGGAGAATGAAGAAGCAGGCGAAGATTCAGGAGAGTTCA
CTGCCCGCTCCTTGATCTTCAGCCACTGCCCTTGTGACTAAAATGGTTCACTACCCTCGTGGAATCCTGA
CCCCATGTAAATAAAACCGTGACAGCTCATGGGGTGGGAGATATCGCTGTTCCTTAGGACCCTTTTACTA
ACCCTAATTCGATAGCATATGCTTCCCGTTGGGTAACATATGCTATTGAATTAGGGTTAGTCTGGATAGT
ATATACTACTACCCGGGAAGCATATGCTACCCGTTTAGGGTTAACAAGGGGGCCTTATAAACACTATTGC
TAATGCCCTCTTGAGGGTCCGCTTATCGGTAGCTACACAGGCCCCTCTGATTGACGTTGGTGTAGCCTCC
CGTAGTCTTCCTGGGCCCCTGGGAGGTACATGTCCCCCAGCATTGGTGTAAGAGCTTCAGCCAAGAGTTA
CACATAAAGGCAATGTTGTGTTGCAGTCCACAGACTGCAAAGTCTGCTCCAGGATGAAAGCCACTCAGTG
TTGGCAAATGTGCACATCCATTTATAAGGATGTCAACTACAGTCAGAGAACCCCTTTGTGTTTGGTCCCC
CCCCGTGTCACATGTGGAACAGGGCCCAGTTGGCAAGTTGTACCAACCAACTGAAGGGATTACATGCACT
GCCCCGCGAAGAAGGGGCAGAGATGTCGTAGTCAGGTTTAGTTCGTCCGGGGCGGGGATCGATCCTCTAG
AGTCGACGCTAGCGGATCCGCTGCATTAATGAATCGGCCAACGCGCGGGGAGAGGCGGTTTGCGTATTGG
GCGCTCTTCCGCTTCCTCGCTCACTGACTCGCTGCGCTCGGTCGTTCGGCTGCGGCGAGCGGTATCAGCT
CACTCAAAGGCGGTAATACGGTTATCCACAGAATCAGGGGATAACGCAGGAAAGAACATGTGAGCAAAAG
GCCAGCAAAAGGCCAGGAACCGTAAAAAGGCCGCGTTGCTGGCGTTTTTCCATAGGCTCCGCCCCCCTGA
CGAGCATCACAAAAATCGACGCTCAAGTCAGAGGTGGCGAAACCCGACAGGACTATAAAGATACCAGGCG
TTTCCCCCTGGAAGCTCCCTCGTGCGCTCTCCTGTTCCGACCCTGCCGCTTACCGGATACCTGTCCGCCT
TTCTCCCTTCGGGAAGCGTGGCGCTTTCTCATAGCTCACGCTGTAGGTATCTCAGTTCGGTGTAGGTCGT
TCGCTCCAAGCTGGGCTGTGTGCACGAACCCCCCGTTCAGCCCGACCGCTGCGCCTTATCCGGTAACTAT
CGTCTTGAGTCCAACCCGGTAAGACACGACTTATCGCCACTGGCAGCAGCCACTGGTAACAGGATTAGCA
GAGCGAGGTATGTAGGCGGTGCTACAGAGTTCTTGAAGTGGTGGCCTAACTACGGCTACACTAGAAGAAC
AGTATTTGGTATCTGCGCTCTGCTGAAGCCAGTTACCTTCGGAAAAAGAGTTGGTAGCTCTTGATCCGGC
AAACAAACCACCGCTGGTAGCGGTGGTTTTTTTGTTTGCAAGCAGCAGATTACGCGCAGAAAAAAAGGAT
CTCAAGAAGATCCTTTGATCTTTTCTACGGGGTCTGACGCTCAGTGGAACGAAAACTCACGTTAAGGGAT
TTTGGTCATGAGATTATCAAAAAGGATCTTCACCTAGATCCTTTTAAATTAAAAATGAAGTTTTAAATCA
ATCTAAAGTATATATGAGTAAACTTGGTCTGACAGTTACCAATGCTTAATCAGTGAGGCACCTATCTCAG
CGATCTGTCTATTTCGTTCATCCATAGTTGCCTGACTCCCCGTCGTGTAGATAACTACGATACGGGAGGG
CTTACCATCTGGCCCCAGTGCTGCAATGATACCGCGAGACCCACGCTCACCGGCTCCAGATTTATCAGCA
ATAAACCAGCCAGCCGGAAGGGCCGAGCGCAGAAGTGGTCCTGCAACTTTATCCGCCTCCATCCAGTCTA
TTAATTGTTGCCGGGAAGCTAGAGTAAGTAGTTCGCCAGTTAATAGTTTGCGCAACGTTGTTGCCATTGC
TACAGGCATCGTGGTGTCACGCTCGTCGTTTGGTATGGCTTCATTCAGCTCCGGTTCCCAACGATCAAGG
CGAGTTACATGATCCCCCATGTTGTGCAAAAAAGCGGTTAGCTCCTTCGGTCCTCCGATCGTTGTCAGAA
GTAAGTTGGCCGCAGTGTTATCACTCATGGTTATGGCAGCACTGCATAATTCTCTTACTGTCATGCCATC
CGTAAGATGCTTTTCTGTGACTGGTGAGTACTCAACCAAGTCATTCTGAGAATAGTGTATGCGGCGACCG
AGTTGCTCTTGCCCGGCGTCAATACGGGATAATACCGCGCCACATAGCAGAACTTTAAAAGTGCTCATCA
TTGGAAAACGTTCTTCGGGGCGAAAACTCTCAAGGATCTTACCGCTGTTGAGATCCAGTTCGATGTAACC
CACTCGTGCACCCAACTGATCTTCAGCATCTTTTACTTTCACCAGCGTTTCTGGGTGAGCAAAAACAGGA
AGGCAAAATGCCGCAAAAAAGGGAATAAGGGCGACACGGAAATGTTGAATACTCATACTCTTCCTTTTTC
AATATTATTGAAGCATTTATCAGGGTTATTGTCTCATGAGCGGATACATATTTGAATGTATTTAGAAAAA
TAAACAAATAGGGGTTCCGCGCACATTTCCCCGAAAAGTGCCACCTGGGTCGACATTGATTATTGACTAG
TTATTAATAGTAATCAATTACGGGGTCATTAGTTCATAGCCCATATATGGAGTTCCGCGTTACATAACTT
ACGGTAAATGGCCCGCCTGGCTGACCGCCCAACGACCCCCGCCCATTGACGTCAATAATGACGTATGTTC
CCATAGTAACGCCAATAGGGACTTTCCATTGACGTCAATGGGTGGAGTATTTACGGTAAACTGCCCACTT
GGCAGTACATCAAGTGTATCATATGCCAAGTACGCCCCCTATTGACGTCAATGACGGTAAATGGCCCGCC
TGGCATTATGCCCAGTACATGACCTTATGGGACTTTCCTACTTGGCAGTACATCTACGTATTAGTCATCG
CTATTACCATGGTCGAGGTGAGCCCCACGTTCTGCTTCACTCTCCCCATCTCCCCCCCCTCCCCACCCCC
AATTTTGTATTTATTTATTTTTTAATTATTTTGTGCAGCGATGGGGGCGGGGGGGGGGGGGGGGGGGCGC
GCGCCAGGCGGGGCGGGGCGGGGCGAGGGGCGGGGCGGGGCGAGGCGGAGAGGTGCGGCGGCAGCCAATC
AGAGCGGCGCGCTCCGAAAGTTTCCTTTTATGGCGAGGCGGCGGCGGCGGCGGCCCTATAAAAAGCGAAG
CGCGCGGCGGGCGGGAGTCGCTGCGCGCTGCCTTCGCCCCGTGCCCCGCTCCGCCGCCGCCTCGCGCCGC
CCGCCCCGGCTCTGACTGACCGCGTTACTCCCACAGGTGAGCGGGCGGGACGGCCCTTCTCCTCCGGGCT
GTAATTAGCGCTTGGTTTAATGACGGCTTGTTTCTTTTCTGTGGCTGCGTGAAAGCCTTGAGGGGCTCCG
GGAGGGCCCTTTGTGCGGGGGGAGCGGCTCGGGGGGTGCGTGCGTGTGTGTGTGCGTGGGGAGCGCCGCG
TGCGGCTCCGCGCTGCCCGGCGGCTGTGAGCGCTGCGGGCGCGGCGCGGGGCTTTGTGCGCTCCGCAGTG
TGCGCGAGGGGAGCGCGGCCGGGGGCGGTGCCCCGCGGTGCGGGGGGGGCTGCGAGGGGAACAAAGGCTG
CGTGCGGGGTGTGTGCGTGGGGGGGTGAGCAGGGGGTGTGGGCGCGTCGGTCGGGCTGCAACCCCCCCTG
CACCCCCCTCCCCGAGTTGCTGAGCACGGCCCGGCTTCGGGTGCGGGGCTCCGTACGGGGCGTGGCGCGG
GGCTCGCCGTGCCGGGCGGGGGGTGGCGGCAGGTGGGGGTGCCGGGCGGGGCGGGGCCGCCTCGGGCCGG
GGAGGGCTCGGGGGAGGGGCGCGGCGGCCCCCGGAGCGCCGGCGGCTGTCGAGGCGCGGCGAGCCGCAGC
CATTGCCTTTTATGGTAATCGTGCGAGAGGGCGCAGGGACTTCCTTTGTCCCAAATCTGTGCGGAGCCGA
AATCTGGGAGGCGCCGCCGCACCCCCTCTAGCGGGCGCGGGGCGAAGCGGTGCGGCGCCGGCAGGAAGGA
AATGGGCGGGGAGGGCCTTCGTGCGTCGCCGCGCCGCCGTCCCCTTCTCCCTCTCCAGCCTCGGGGCTGT
CCGCGGGGGGACGGCTGCCTTCGGGGGGGACGGGGCAGGGCGGGGTTCGGCTTCTGGCGTGTGACCGGCG
GCTCTAGAGCCTCTGCTAACCATGTTCATGCCTTCTTCTTTTTCCTACAGCTCCTGGGCAACGTGCTGGT
TATTGTGCTGTCTCATCATTTTGGCAAAGAATTCGCGGCCGCCATGTATAACATGATGGAGACGGAGCTG
AAGCCGCCGGGCCCGCAGCAAGCTTCGGGGGGCGGCGGCGGAGGAGGCAACGCCACGGCGGCGGCAACCG
GCGGCAACCAGAAGAACAGCCCGGACCGCGTCAAGAGGCCCATGAACGCCTTCATGGTATGGTCCCGGGG
GCAGCGGCGTAAGATGGCCCAGGAGAACCCCAAGATGCACAACTCGGAGATCAGCAAGCGCCTGGGCGCG
GAGTGGAAACTTTTGTCCGAGACCGAGAAGCGGCCGTTCATCGACGAGGCCAAGCGGCTGCGCGTGCTGC
ACATGAAGGAGCACCCGGATTATAAATACCGGCCGCGGCGGAAAACCAAGACGCTCATGAAGAAGGATAA
GTACACGCTTCCCGGAGGCTTGCTGGCCCCCGGCGGGAACAGCATGGCGAGCGGGGTTGGGGTGGGCGCC
GGCCTGGGTGCGGGCGTGAACCAGCGCATGGACAGCTACGCGCACATGAACGGCTGGAGCAACGGCAGCT
ACAGCATGATGCAGGAGCAGCTGGGCTACCCGCAGCACCCGGGCCTCAACGCTCACGGCGCGGCACAGAT
GCAACCGATGCACCGCTACGACGTCAGCGCCCTGCAGTACAACTCCATGACCAGCTCGCAGACCTACATG
AACGGCTCGCCCACCTACAGCATGTCCTACTCGCAGCAGGGCACCCCCGGTATGGCGCTGGGCTCCATGG
GCTCTGTGGTCAAGTCCGAGGCCAGCTCCAGCCCCCCCGTGGTTACCTCTTCCTCCCACTCCAGGGCGCC
CTGCCAGGCCGGGGACCTCCGGGACATGATCAGCATGTACCTCCCCGGCGCCGAGGTGCCGGAGCCCGCT
GCGCCCAGTAGACTGCACATGGCCCAGCACTACCAGAGCGGCCCGGTGCCCGGCACGGCCATTAACGGCA
CACTGCCCCTGTCGCACATGGCATGCGGCTCCGGCGAGGGCAGGGGAAGTCTTCTAACATGCGGGGACGT
GGAGGAAAATCCCGGCCCACTCGAGATGAGGCAGCCACCTGGCGAGTCTGACATGGCTGTCAGCGACGCT
CTGCTCCCGTCCTTCTCCACGTTCGCGTCCGGCCCGGCGGGAAGGGAGAAGACACTGCGTCCAGCAGGTG
CCCCGACTAACCGTTGGCGTGAGGAACTCTCTCACATGAAGCGACTTCCCCCACTTCCCGGCCGCCCCTA
CGACCTGGCGGCGACGGTGGCCACAGACCTGGAGAGTGGCGGAGCTGGTGCAGCTTGCAGCAGTAACAAC
CCGGCCCTCCTAGCCCGGAGGGAGACCGAGGAGTTCAACGACCTCCTGGACCTAGACTTTATCCTTTCCA
ACTCGCTAACCCACCAGGAATCGGTGGCCGCCACCGTGACCACCTCGGCGTCAGCTTCATCCTCGTCTTC
CCCAGCGAGCAGCGGCCCTGCCAGCGCGCCCTCCACCTGCAGCTTCAGCTATCCGATCCGGGCCGGGGGT
GACCCGGGCGTGGCTGCCAGCAACACAGGTGGAGGGCTCCTCTACAGCCGAGAATCTGCGCCACCTCCCA
CGGCCCCCTTCAACCTGGCGGACATCAATGACGTGAGCCCCTCGGGCGGCTTCGTGGCTGAGCTCCTGCG
GCCGGAGTTGGACCCAGTATACATTCCGCCACAGCAGCCTCAGCCGCCAGGTGGCGGGCTGATGGGCAAG
TTTGTGCTGAAGGCGTCTCTGACCACCCCTGGCAGCGAGTACAGCAGCCCTTCGGTCATCAGTGTTAGCA
AAGGAAGCCCAGACGGCAGCCACCCCGTGGTAGTGGCGCCCTACAGCGGTGGCCCGCCGCGCATGTGCCC
CAAGATTAAGCAAGAGGCGGTCCCGTCCTGCACGGTCAGCCGGTCCCTAGAGGCCCATTTGAGCGCTGGA
CCCCAGCTCAGCAACGGCCACCGGCCCAACACACACGACTTCCCCCTGGGGCGGCAGCTCCCCACCAGGA
CTACCCCTACACTGAGTCCCGAGGAACTGCTGAACAGCAGGGACTGTCACCCTGGCCTGCCTCTTCCCCC
AGGATTCCATCCCCATCCGGGGCCCAACTACCCTCCTTTCCTGCCAGACCAGATGCAGTCACAAGTCCCC
TCTCTCCATTATCAAGAGCTCATGCCACCGGGTTCCTGCCTGCCAGAGGAGCCCAAGCCAAAGAGGGGAA
GAAGGTCGTGGCCCCGGAAAAGAACAGCCACCCACACTTGTGACTATGCAGGCTGTGGCAAAACCTATAC
CAAGAGTTCTCATCTCAAGGCACACCTGCGAACTCACACAGGCGAGAAACCTTACCACTGTGACTGGGAC
GGCTGTGGGTGGAAATTCGCCCGCTCCGATGAACTGACCAGGCACTACCGCAAACACACAGGGCACCGGC
CCTTTCAGTGCCAGAAGTGCGACAGGGCCTTTTCCAGGTCGGACCACCTTGCCTTACACATGAAGAGGCA
CTTTCTCGAGGGCTCGGGCCAGTGTACTAATTATGCTCTCTTGAAATTGGCTGGAGATGTTGAGAGCAAC
CCAGGTCCCGGCGCGCCACTGGATTTCCTTTGGGCGTTGGAAACCCCGCAGACAGCCACGACGATGCCCC
TCAACGTGAACTTCACCAACAGGAACTATGACCTCGACTACGACTCCGTACAGCCCTATTTCATCTGCGA
CGAGGAAGAGAATTTCTATCACCAGCAACAGCAGAGCGAGCTGCAGCCGCCCGCGCCCAGTGAGGATATC
TGGAAGAAATTCGAGCTGCTTCCCACCCCGCCCCTGTCCCCGAGCCGCCGCTCCGGGCTCTGCTCTCCAT
CCTATGTTGCGGTCGCTACGTCCTTCTCCCCAAGGGAAGACGATGACGGCGGCGGTGGCAACTTCTCCAC
CGCCGATCAGCTGGAGATGATGACCGAGTTACTTGGAGGAGACATGGTGAACCAGAGCTTCATCTGCGAT
CCTGACGACGAGACCTTCATCAAGAACATCATCATCCAGGACTGTATGTGGAGCGGTTTCTCAGCCGCTG
CCAAGCTGGTCTCGGAGAAGCTGGCCTCCTACCAGGCTGCGCGCAAAGACAGCACCAGCCTGAGCCCCGC
CCGCGGGCACAGCGTCTGCTCCACCTCCAGCCTGTACCTGCAGGACCTCACCGCCGCCGCGTCCGAGTGC
ATTGACCCCTCAGTGGTCTTTCCCTACCCGCTCAACGACAGCAGCTCGCCCAAATCCTGTACCTCGTCCG
ATTCCACGGCCTTCTCTCCTTCCTCGGACTCGCTGCTGTCCTCCGAGTCCTCCCCACGGGCCAGCCCTGA
GCCCCTAGTGCTGCATGAGGAGACACCGCCCACCACCAGCAGCGACTCTGAAGAAGAGCAAGAAGATGAG
GAAGAAATTGATGTGGTGTCTGTGGAGAAGAGGCAAACCCCTGCCAAGAGGTCGGAGTCGGGCTCATCTC
CATCCCGAGGCCACAGCAAACCTCCGCACAGCCCACTGGTCCTCAAGAGGTGCCACGTCTCCACTCACCA
GCACAACTACGCCGCACCCCCCTCCACAAGGAAGGACTATCCAGCTGCCAAGAGGGCCAAGTTGGACAGT
GGCAGGGTCCTGAAGCAGATCAGCAACAACCGCAAGTGCTCCAGCCCCAGGTCCTCAGACACGGAGGAAA
ACGACAAGAGGCGGACACACAACGTCTTGGAACGTCAGAGGAGGAACGAGCTGAAGCGCAGCTTTTTTGC
CCTGCGTGACCAGATCCCTGAATTGGAAAACAACGAAAAGGCCCCCAAGGTAGTGATCCTCAAAAAAGCC
ACCGCCTACATCCTGTCCATTCAAGCAGACGAGCACAAGCTCACCTCTGAAAAGGACTTATTGAGGAAAC
GACGAGAACAGTTGAAACACAAACTCGAACAGCTTCGAAACTCTGGTGCATAAATCGAAGAATTC
Features (pLannotate 1.2.2; 27 found; start..end, strand, type, name):
     26..614     +  misc_feature   WPRE: woodchuck hepatitis virus posttranscriptional regulatory element
    622..699     +  CDS            HBB (fragment): HBB_PONPY - Experimental evidence at transcript level: Swiss-Prot protein existence level 2. Involved in oxygen transport from the lung to the various peripheral tissues. From Pongo pygmaeus (Bornean orangutan).
    770..825     +  polyA_signal   β-globin poly(A) signal: rabbit β-globin polyadenylation signal (Gil and Proudfoot, 1987)
   1208..1230    -  protein_bind   lac operator (fragment): The lac repressor binds to the lac operator to inhibit transcription in E. coli. This inhibition can be relieved by adding lactose or isopropyl-β-D-thiogalactopyranoside (IPTG). lac repressor encoded by lacI
   1234..1264    -  promoter       lac promoter: promoter for the E. coli lac operon
   1279..1300    -  protein_bind   CAP binding site: CAP binding activates transcription in the presence of cAMP. E. coli catabolite activator protein
   1313..1352    -  CDS            lacI (fragment): lac repressor; lacI; The lac repressor binds to the lac operator to inhibit transcription in E. coli. This inhibition can be relieved by adding lactose or isopropyl-β-D-thiogalactopyranoside (IPTG).
   1389..1422    -  protein_bind   loxP: Cre-mediated recombination occurs in the 8-bp core sequence (GCATACAT). Cre recombinase
   1475..1498    +  promoter       tet promoter (fragment): E. coli promoter for tetracycline efflux protein gene
   1501..1845    +  CDS            BRRF2_EBVB9 (fragment): Protein inferred from homology: Swiss-Prot protein existence level 3. From Epstein-Barr virus (strain B95-8) (HHV-4) (Human herpesvirus 4).
   1883..3808    +  CDS            EBNA1: Epstein-Barr nuclear antigen 1, also known as EBNA-1 crucial for latent viral infection, and for episomal amplification of vectors containing the oriP origin (Okita et al., 2013)
   3891..3959    +  CDS            gL (fragment): GL_EBVB9 - Experimental evidence at protein level: Swiss-Prot protein existence level 1. The heterodimer glycoprotein H-glycoprotein L is required for the fusion of viral and plasma membranes leading to virus entry into the host cell. Acts as a functional inhibitor of gH and maintains gH in an inhibited form. Upon binding to host integrins, gL dissociates from gH leading to activation of the viral fusion glycoproteins gB and gH. Fusion of EBV with B-lymphocytes requires the additional receptor- binding protein gp42, which forms a complex with gH/gL. The heterodimer gH/gL targets also host EPHA
   3976..4009    -  protein_bind   loxP: Cre-mediated recombination occurs in the 8-bp core sequence (GCATACAT). Cre recombinase
   4043..4195    +  CDS            gL (fragment): GL_EBVA8 - Experimental evidence at protein level: Swiss-Prot protein existence level 1. The heterodimer glycoprotein H-glycoprotein L is required for the fusion of viral and plasma membranes leading to virus entry into the host cell. Acts as a functional inhibitor of gH and maintains gH in an inhibited form. Upon binding to host integrins, gL dissociates from gH leading to activation of the viral fusion glycoproteins gB and gH. The heterodimer gH/gL targets also host EPHA2 to promote viral entry. From Epstein-Barr virus (strain AG876) (HHV-4) (Human herpesvirus 4).
   4196..5985    +  rep_origin     oriP: Epstein-Barr virus oriP replication origin (Yates et al., 2000)
   6460..6514    -  CDS            lacI (fragment): lac repressor; lacI; The lac repressor binds to the lac operator to inhibit transcription in E. coli. This inhibition can be relieved by adding lactose or isopropyl-β-D-thiogalactopyranoside (IPTG).
   6697..7285    -  rep_origin     ori: high-copy-number ColE1/pMB1/pBR322/pUC origin of replication
   7456..8316    -  CDS            AmpR: β-lactamase; bla; confers resistance to ampicillin, carbenicillin, and related antibiotics
   8317..8421    -  promoter       AmpR promoter: bla
   8452..8831    +  enhancer       CMV enhancer: human cytomegalovirus immediate early enhancer
   8833..9113    +  promoter       chicken β-actin promoter: No description available
   9114..10130   +  intron         chimeric intron: chimera between introns from chicken β-actin and rabbit β-globin
  10194..11150   +  CDS            Sox2: SOX2_MOUSE - Also known as Sox-2. Experimental evidence at protein level: Swiss-Prot protein existence level 1. Transcription factor that forms a trimeric complex with POU5F1 (OCT3/4) on DNA and controls the expression of a number of genes involved in embryonic development such as YES1, FGF4, UTF1 and ZFP206 (PubMed:15863505, PubMed:17097055, PubMed:19740739). Binds to the proximal enhancer region of NANOG (PubMed:15863505). Critical for early embryogenesis and for embryonic stem cell pluripotency (By similarity). Downstream SRRT target that mediates the promotion of neural stem cell self-rene
  11166..11218   +  CDS            T2A (fragment): 2A peptide from Thosea asigna virus capsid protein Eukaryotic ribosomes fail to insert a peptide bond between the Gly and Pro residues, yielding separate polypeptides.
  11226..12674   +  CDS            Klf4: KLF4_MOUSE - Also known as Ezf, Gklf, Zie. Experimental evidence at protein level: Swiss-Prot protein existence level 1. Transcription factor; can act both as activator and as repressor. Binds the 5'-CACCC-3' core sequence. Binds to the promoter region of its own gene and can activate its own transcription. Regulates the expression of key transcription factors during embryonic development. Plays an important role in maintaining embryonic stem cells, and in preventing their differentiation. Required for establishing the barrier function of the skin and for postnatal maturation and maintenance o
  12690..12749   +  CDS            E2A: 2A peptide from equine rhinitis A virus polyprotein Eukaryotic ribosomes fail to insert a peptide bond between the Gly and Pro residues, yielding separate polypeptides.
  12804..14120   +  CDS            Myc: MYC_MOUSE - Experimental evidence at protein level: Swiss-Prot protein existence level 1. Transcription factor that binds DNA in a non-specific manner, yet also specifically recognizes the core sequence 5'-CAC[GA]TG-3'. Activates the transcription of growth-related genes. Binds to the VEGFA promoter, promoting VEGFA production and subsequent sprouting angiogenesis. Regulator of somatic reprogramming, controls self-renewal of embryonic stem cells. Functions with TAF6L to activate target gene expression through RNA polymerase II pause release (PubMed:31005419). From Mus musculus (Mouse).
