[The description below was written by a language model from this plasmid's Addgene catalogue record and pLannotate feature annotations shown in this document.]
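Description:
pCXLE-Sox2AV-T2A-Klf4-E2A-Myc is a mammalian expression plasmid built on the pCXLE episomal backbone and designed for integration-free delivery of three mouse reprogramming factors. In bacteria it is maintained through a ColE1/pUC-type origin and selected with ampicillin via the AmpR (β-lactamase) gene; the catalogue lists it as low copy. In mammalian cells, persistence depends on Epstein-Barr virus elements: the oriP origin together with an EBNA1 coding sequence, which allow the plasmid to replicate and segregate as an extrachromosomal episome rather than integrating. The EBNA1 region is flanked by two loxP sites, so in principle it could be acted on by Cre recombinase, although the record does not describe this use. Short annotated fragments of other EBV genes, lacI and lac regulatory sequences appear to be backbone remnants.

The payload is a single polycistronic cassette of about 4 kb driven by the CAG promoter (CMV enhancer, chicken β-actin promoter and chimeric intron). It encodes Sox2 carrying the A61V point mutation, followed by T2A, Klf4, E2A and Myc. The 2A peptides cause ribosomal skipping, so one transcript yields three separate proteins. A WPRE and the rabbit β-globin polyadenylation signal downstream enhance transcript expression and terminate the message. According to the record, the A61V substitution enhances Sox2 dimerization with POU factors such as Oct4. The construct is intended for integration-free resetting of pluripotent stem cells to a naïve state, and the depositor recommends co-delivering it with a separate EBNA1 expression plasmid.
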