Addgene plasmid #210017: pCXLE-Sox2AV-T2A-Klf4-E2A-Myc
Purpose: episomal SKM (expressing mouse Sox2-A61V + Klf4 + Myc) for integration-free naïve reset.
Depositing lab: Hans Schöler. Depositing organization: Max Planck Institute for Molecular Biomedicine. Publication: Highly cooperative chimeric super-SOX induces naive pluripotency across species. MacCarthy CM, Wu G, Malik V, Menuchin-Lasowski Y, Velychko T, Keshet G, Fan R, Bedzhov I, Church GM, Jauch R, Cojocaru V, Scholer HR, Velychko S. Cell Stem Cell. 2024 Jan 4;31(1):127-147.e9. doi: 10.1016/j.stem.2023.11.010. Epub 2023 Dec 22. PubMed 38141611.
Backbone
  Vector backbone: pCXLE
  Backbone size w/o insert (bp): 10180
  Vector type: Mammalian Expression
Growth in bacteria
  Bacterial resistance: Ampicillin, 100 μg/mL
  Growth temperature: 37°C
  Growth strain: NEB Stable
  Copy number: Low Copy
Gene/Insert
  Gene/Insert name: Sox2AV-t2a-Klf4-e2a-cMyc (alt names: Klf4; Sox2; Myc)
  Species: M. musculus (mouse)
  Insert size (bp): 3955
  Mutation: Sox2A61V is a point mutant of Sox2 that enhances its dimerization with POU factors, such as Oct4
  Entrez Gene: Klf4 (a.k.a. EZF, Gklf, Zie); Sox2 (a.k.a. Sox-2, lcc, ysb)
  Promoter: CAG
  Cloning method: Restriction Enzyme; 5′ cloning site EcoRI (not destroyed); 3′ cloning site EcoRI (not destroyed)
  Sequencing primers: 5′ na; 3′ na
Terms and licenses: Academic/Nonprofit Terms; Industry Terms: Not Available to Industry
Depositor comments: Deliver to your PSCs combined with pCXWB-EBNA1 (Addgene #37624) Please visit https://www.biorxiv.org/content/10.1101/2022.09.23.509242v1 for BioRxiv preprint
How to cite: pCXLE-Sox2AV-T2A-Klf4-E2A-Myc was a gift from Hans Schöler (Addgene plasmid # 210017 ; http://n2t.net/addgene:210017 ; RRID:Addgene_210017)
